Addgene plasmid #245544: pICSL30034
Purpose: Level 0 Golden Gate part N-Terminal Tag with overhangs CCAT - AATG
Depositing lab: Mark Youles. Depositing organization: Sainsbury Laboratory, Norwich.
Backbone
  Vector backbone: pICSL01002
  Backbone size w/o insert (bp): 2246
  Vector type: Synthetic Biology
Growth in bacteria
  Bacterial resistance: Spectinomycin, 50 μg/mL
  Growth temperature: 37°C
  Growth strain: DH5alpha
  Copy number: High Copy
Gene/Insert
  Gene/Insert name: N-Terminal tag 3xFLAG+TurboID (3xFLAG:3xGGGS:TurboID:3xGGGS)
  Species: Synthetic
  Insert size (bp): 1138
  Mutation: BsaI/BpiI sites removed by point-mutation
  Cloning method: Restriction Enzyme; 5′ cloning site BsaI (destroyed during cloning); 3′ cloning site BsaI (destroyed during cloning)
  Sequencing primers: 5′ TCACATGTTCTTTCCTGCG; 3′ GTCTCATGAGCGGATACATATTTGAATG
Terms and licenses: Academic/Nonprofit Terms; Industry Terms: Not Available to Industry
Depositor comments: Level 0 N-Terminal tag module used for GoldenGate assemblies using the MoClo overhang syntax
How to cite: pICSL30034 was a gift from Mark Youles (Addgene plasmid # 245544 ; http://n2t.net/addgene:245544 ; RRID:Addgene_245544)
