[The description below was written by a language model from this plasmid's Addgene catalogue record and pLannotate feature annotations shown in this document.]
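Description:
pICSL30034 is a Level 0 Golden Gate (MoClo syntax) part plasmid that supplies an N-terminal tag module for modular assembly of synthetic expression units. It is built on the small pICSL01002 synthetic-biology backbone and is maintained in E. coli from a high-copy ColE1/pUC-type origin, with selection by spectinomycin through the aadA aminoglycoside adenylyltransferase gene. The feature table also picks up short fragments of lacI, a gentamicin acetyltransferase gene and an integrase, plus an AmpR (bla) promoter next to the resistance region. These appear to be backbone remnants, probably associated with the resistance cassette, rather than functional elements of the payload.

The insert is a synthetic cassette of about 1.1 kb encoding a 3xFLAG epitope, a 3xGGGS flexible linker, TurboID, and a second 3xGGGS linker. TurboID is an engineered, highly active variant of the E. coli biotin ligase used for proximity-dependent biotinylation, while the FLAG repeats allow immunodetection or affinity capture of the fusion. The automated annotation marks only the TurboID coding region. The FLAG and linker segments are described in the catalogue entry but are not annotated individually. Internal BsaI and BpiI sites were removed by point mutation so that the part is compatible with Type IIS assembly. On release it carries CCAT and AATG overhangs, the positions that place a tag between a promoter/5′UTR part and a coding sequence.

The module carries no promoter or terminator of its own, since these are provided by other parts during Level 1 assembly. Its typical use is to fuse FLAG-TurboID to the N-terminus of a protein of interest for proximity-labelling studies of interaction partners. The record does not specify a target organism for the assembled constructs.
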