Features (pLannotate 1.2.2; 7 found; start..end, strand, type, name):
    130..1089    +  CDS            TurboID: mutant of the E. coli biotin ligase BioID engineered for improved catalytic efficiency (Branon et al., 2018)
   1164..1213    -  CDS            lacI (fragment): lac repressor; lacI; The lac repressor binds to the lac operator to inhibit transcription in E. coli. This inhibition can be relieved by adding lactose or isopropyl-β-D-thiogalactopyranoside (IPTG).
   1396..1984    -  rep_origin     ori: high-copy-number ColE1/pMB1/pBR322/pUC origin of replication
   2158..2946    -  CDS            aadA: S3AD_ECOLX - Experimental evidence at protein level: Swiss-Prot protein existence level 1. Mediates bacterial resistance to the antibiotics streptomycin and spectinomycin. From Escherichia coli.
   2953..3009    -  CDS            GmR (fragment): gentamycin acetyltransferase; aacC1; confers resistance to gentamycin
   3097..3177    +  CDS            int (fragment): INT2_ECOLX - Protein inferred from homology: Swiss-Prot protein existence level 3. Putative integrase believed to be involved in the insertion of antibiotic resistance genes into plasmids and transposons. From Escherichia coli.
   3168..3272    -  promoter       AmpR promoter: bla
>Addgene plasmid #245544 | pICSL30034 | addgene full sequence | sequence record 495472 | Addgene NGS Result
GGTCTCACCATGGATTATAAGGACCATGACGGAGACTATAAGGACCATGACCTCGACGCTGCAGCAGCTG
ATTATAAGGACGATGACGATAAAGGCGGAGGTTCAGGGGGTGGCTCAGGTGGCGGATCAATGAAAGACAA
TACTGTGCCTCTGAAGCTGATCGCTCTCCTGGCTAATGGCGAGTTCCATAGTGGCGAACAGCTGGGAGAA
ACCCTGGGCATGTCCAGGGCCGCTATCAACAAGCACATTCAGACTCTGCGCGACTGGGGCGTGGACGTGT
TCACCGTGCCCGGAAAGGGCTACTCTCTGCCCGAGCCTATCCCGCTGCTGAACGCTAAACAGATTTTGGG
ACAGCTGGACGGCGGGAGCGTGGCAGTCCTGCCTGTGGTCGACTCCACCAATCAGTACCTGCTGGATCGA
ATCGGCGAGCTGAAGAGTGGGGATGCTTGCATTGCAGAATATCAGCAGGCAGGGAGAGGAAGCAGAGGGA
GGAAATGGTTCTCTCCTTTTGGAGCTAACCTGTACCTGAGTATGTTTTGGCGCCTGAAGCGGGGACCAGC
AGCAATCGGCCTGGGCCCGGTCATCGGAATTGTCATGGCAGAAGCGCTGCGAAAGCTGGGAGCAGACAAG
GTGCGAGTCAAATGGCCCAATGACCTGTATCTGCAGGATAGAAAGCTGGCAGGCATCCTGGTGGAGCTGG
CCGGAATAACAGGCGATGCTGCACAGATCGTCATTGGCGCCGGGATTAACGTGGCTATGAGGCGCGTGGA
GGAAAGCGTGGTCAATCAGGGCTGGATCACACTGCAGGAAGCAGGGATTAACCTGGACAGGAATACTCTG
GCCGCTACGCTGATCCGAGAGCTGCGGGCAGCCCTGGAACTGTTCGAGCAGGAAGGCCTGGCTCCATATC
TGCCACGGTGGGAGAAGCTGGATAACTTCATCAATAGACCCGTGAAGCTGATCATTGGGGACAAAGAGAT
TTTCGGGATTAGCCGGGGGATTGATAAACAGGGAGCCCTGCTGCTGGAACAGGACGGAGTTATCAAACCC
TGGATGGGCGGAGAAATCAGTCTGCGGTCTGCCGAAAAGAAGCTTGCGGCCGCACTCGAGGGAGGTGGAT
CTGGTGGAGGATCTGGAGGAGGTTCAATGTGAGACCACGAGTGATTAATGAATCGGCCAACGCGCGGGGA
GAGGCGGTTTGCGTATTGGGCGCTCTTCCGCTTCCTCGCTCACTGACTCGCTGCGCTCGGTCGTTCGGCT
GCGGCGAGCGGTATCAGCTCACTCAAAGGCGGTAATACGGTTATCCACAGAATCAGGGGATAACGCAGGA
AAGAACATGTGAGCAAAAGGCCAGCAAAAGGCCAGGAACCGTAAAAAGGCCGCGTTGCTGGCGTTTTTCC
ATAGGCTCCGCCCCCCTGACGAGCATCACAAAAATCGACGCTCAAGTCAGAGGTGGCGAAACCCGACAGG
ACTATAAAGATACCAGGCGTTTCCCCCTGGAAGCTCCCTCGTGCGCTCTCCTGTTCCGACCCTGCCGCTT
ACCGGATACCTGTCCGCCTTTCTCCCTTCGGGAAGCGTGGCGCTTTCTCATAGCTCACGCTGTAGGTATC
TCAGTTCGGTGTAGGTCGTTCGCTCCAAGCTGGGCTGTGTGCACGAACCCCCCGTTCAGCCCGACCGCTG
CGCCTTATCCGGTAACTATCGTCTTGAGTCCAACCCGGTAAGACACGACTTATCGCCACTGGCAGCAGCC
ACTGGTAACAGGATTAGCAGAGCGAGGTATGTAGGCGGTGCTACAGAGTTCTTGAAGTGGTGGCCTAACT
ACGGCTACACTAGAAGAACAGTATTTGGTATCTGCGCTCTGCTGAAGCCAGTTACCTTCGGAAAAAGAGT
TGGTAGCTCTTGATCCGGCAAACAAACCACCGCTGGTAGCGGTGGTTTTTTTGTTTGCAAGCAGCAGATT
ACGCGCAGAAAAAAAGGATCTCAAGAAGATCCTTTGATCTTTTCTACGGGGTCTGACGCTCAGTGGAACG
AAAACTCACGTTAAGGGATTTTGGTCATGAGATTATCAAAAAGGATCTTCACCTAGATCCTTTTAAATTA
AAAATGAAGTTTTAAATCAATCTAAAGTATATATGAGTAAACTTGGTCTGACAGTTATTTGCCGACTACC
TTGGTGATCTCGCCTTTTACGTAATGGACAAATTCTTCCAACTGATCTGCGCGCGAGGCCAAGCGATCTT
CTTCTTGTCCAAGATAAGCCTGTCTAGCTTCAAGTATGACGGGCTGATACTGGGCCGGCAGGCGCTCCAT
TGCCCAGTCGGCAGCGACATCCTTCGGCGCGATTTTGCCGGTTACTGCGCTGTACCAAATGCGGGACAAC
GTAAGCACTACATTTCGCTCATCGCCAGCCCAGTCGGGCGGCGAGTTCCATAGCGTTAAGGTTTCATTTA
GCGCCTCAAATAGATCCTGTTCAGGAACCGGATCAAAGAGTTCCTCCGCCGCTGGACCTACCAAGGCAAC
GCTATGTTCTCTTGCTTTTGTCAGCAAGATAGCCAGATCAATGTCGATCGTGGCTGGCTCGAAGATACCT
GCAAGAATGTCATTGCGCTGCCATTCTCCAAATTGCAGTTCGCGCTTAGCTGGATAACGCCACGGAATGA
TGTCGTCGTGCACAACAATGGTGACTTCTACAGCGCGGAGAATCTCGCTCTCTCCAGGGGAAGCCGAAGT
TTCCAAAAGGTCGTTGATCAAAGCTCGCCGCGTTGTTTCATCAAGCCTTACGGTCACCGTAACCAGCAAA
TCAATATCGCTGTGTGGCTTCAGGCCGCCATCCACTGCGGAGCCGTACAAATGTACGGCCAGCAACGTCG
GTTCGAGATGGCGCTCGATGACGCCAACTACCTCTGATAGTTGAGTCGATACTTCGGCGATCACCGCTTC
CCTCATGATGTTTAACTTTGTTTTAGGGCGACTGCCCTGCTGCGTAACATCGTTGCTGCTCCATAACATC
AAACATCGACCCACGGCGTAACGCGCTTGCTGCTTGGATGCCCGAGGCATAGACTGTACCCCAAAAAAAA
ACAGTCATAACAAGCCATGAAAACCGCCACTGCGCCGTTACCACCGCTGCGTTCGGTCAAGGTTCTGGAC
CAGTTGCGTGAGCGCATACTCTTCCTTTTTCAATATTATTGAAGCATTTATCAGGGTTATTGTCTCATGA
GCGGATACATATTTGAATGTATTTAGAAAAATAAACAAATAGGGGTTCCGCGCACATTTCCCCGAAAAGT
GCCACCTGACGTCTAAGAAACCATTATTATCATGACATTAACCTATAAAAATAGGCGTATCACGAGGCCC
TTTCGTCCACTGAAGAGCCACTGT
